>Addgene plasmid #105424 | pJOG545 | addgene full sequence | sequence record 207487 | Addgene NGS Result
TCCTGTCGGGTTTCGCCACCTCTGACTTGAGCGTCGATTTTTGTGATGCTCGTCAGGGGGGCGGAGCCTA
TGGAAAAACGCCAGCAACGCGGCCTTTTTACGGTTCCTGGCCTTTTGCTGGCCTTTTGCTCACATGTTCT
TTCCTGCGTTATCCCCTGATTCTGTGGATAACCGTATTACCGCCTTTGAGTGAGCTGATACCGCTCGCCG
CAGCCGAACGACCGAGCGCAGCGAGTCAGTGAGCGAGGAAGCGGAAGAGCGCCCAATACGCAAACCGCCT
CTCCCCGCGCGTTGGCCGATTCATTAATCACTCTGTGGTCTCAAATGGATCCCATTCGTTCGCGCACACC
AAGTCCTGCCCGCGAGCTTCTGCCCGGACCCCAACCCGATGGGGTTCAGCCGACTGCCGATCGTGGGGTG
TCTCCGCCTGCCGGCGGCCCCCTGGATGGCTTGCCCGCTCGGCGGACGATGTCCCGGACCCGGCTGCCAT
CTCCCCCTGCCCCCTCACCTGCGTTCTCGGCGGGCAGCTTCAGTGACCTGTTACGTCAGTTCGATCCGTC
ACTTTTTAATACATCGCTTTTTGATTCATTGCCTCCCTTCGGCGCTCACCATACAGAGGCTGCCACAGGC
GAGTGGGATGAGGTGCAATCGGGTCTGCGGGCAGCCGACGCCCCCCCACCCACCATGCGCGTGGCTGTCA
CTGCCGCGCGGCCGCCGCGCGCCAAGCCGGCGCCGCGACGACGTGCTGCGCAACCCTCCGACGCTTCGCC
GGCCGCGCAGGTGGATCTACGCACGCTCGGCTACAGCCAGCAGCAACAGGAGAAGATCAAACCGAAGGTT
CGTTCGACAGTGGCGCAGCACCACGAGGCACTGGTCGGCCATGGGTTTACACACGCGCACATCGTTGCGC
TCAGCCAACACCCGGCAGCGTTAGGGACCGTCGCTGTCAAGTATCAGGACATGATCGCAGCGTTGCCAGA
GGCGACACACGAAGCGATCGTTGGCGTCGGCAAACAGTGGTCCGGCGCACGCGCCCTGGAGGCCTTGCTC
ACGGTGGCGGGAGAGTTGAGAGGTCCACCGTTACAGTTGGACACAGGCCAACTTCTCAAGATTGCAAAAC
GTGGCGGCGTGACCGCAGTGGAGGCAGTGCATGCATGGCGCAATGCACTGACGGGTGCCCCCCTGAACCT
GACCCCGGAGCAGGTGGTGGCCATCGCCAGCCACGATGGCGGCAAGCAGGCGCTGGAGACGGTGCAGCGG
CTGTTGCCGGTGCTGTGCCAGGCCCATGGCCTGACCCCGCAGCAGGTGGTGGCCATCGCCAGCAATGGCG
GTGGCAAGCAGGCGCTGGAGACGGTGCAGCGGCTGTTGCCGGTGCTGTGCCAGGCCCATGGCCTGACCCC
GCAGCAGGTGGTGGCCATCGCCAGCAATAGCGGTGGCAAGCAGGCGCTGGAGACGGTGCAGCGGCTGTTG
CCGGTGCTGTGCCAGGCCCATGGCCTGACCCCGGAGCAGGTGGTGGCCATCGCCAGCAATGGCGGTGGCA
AGCAGGCGCTGGAGACGGTGCAGCGGCTGTTGCCGGTGCTGTGCCAGGCCCATGGCCTGACCCCGGAGCA
GGTGGTGGCCATCGCCAGCAATATTGGTGGCAAGCAGGCGCTGGAGACGGTGCAGGCGCTGTTGCCGGTG
CTGTGCCAGGCCCATGGCCTGACCCCGGAGCAGGTGGTGGCCATCGCCAGCAATATTGGTGGCAAGCAGG
CGCTGGAGACGGTGCAGGCGCTGTTGCCGGTGCTGTGCCAGGCCCATGGCCTGACCCCGGAGCAGGTGGT
GGCCATCGCCAGCAATATTGGTGGCAAGCAGGCGCTGGAGACGGTGCAGGCGCTGTTGCCGGTGCTGTGC
CAGGCCCATGGCCTGACCCCGGAGCAGGTGGTGGCCATCGCCAGCCACGATGGCGGCAAGCAGGCGCTGG
AGACGGTGCAGCGGCTGTTGCCGGTGCTGTGCCAGGCCCATGGCCTGACCCCGGAGCAGGTGGTGGCCAT
CGCCAGCCACGATGGCGGCAAGCAGGCGCTGGAGACGGTGCAGCGGCTGTTGCCGGTGCTGTGCCAGGCC
CATGGCCTGACCCCGCAGCAGGTGGTGGCCATCGCCAGCAATGGCGGTGGCAAGCAGGCGCTGGAGACGG
TGCAGCGGCTGTTGCCGGTGCTGTGCCAGGCCCATGGCCTGACCCCGGAGCAGGTGGTGGCCATCGCCAG
CAATAGCGGTGGCAAGCAGGCGCTGGAGACGGTGCAGGCGCTGTTGCCGGTGCTGTGCCAGGCCCATGGC
CTGACCCCGGAGCAGGTGGTGGCCATCGCCAGCAATAGCGGTGGCAAGCAGGCGCTGGAGACGGTGCAGC
GGCTGTTGCCGGTGCTGTGCCAGGCCCATGGCCTGACCCCGGAGCAGGTGGTGGCCATCGCCAGCCACGA
TGGCGGCAAGCAGGCGCTGGAGACGGTGCAGCGGCTGTTGCCGGTGCTGTGCCAGGCCCATGGCCTGACC
CCGGAGCAGGTGGTGGCCATCGCCAGCCACGATGGCGGCAAGCAGGCGCTGGAGACGGTGCAGCGGCTGT
TGCCGGTGCTGTGCCAGGCCCATGGCCTGACCCCGGAGCAGGTGGTGGCCATCGCCAGCCACGATGGCGG
CAAGCAGGCGCTGGAGACGGTGCAGCGGCTGTTGCCGGTGCTGTGCCAGGCCCATGGCCTGACCCCGCAG
CAGGTGGTGGCCATCGCCAGCAATGGCGGCGGCAGGCCGGCGCTGGAGACGGTGCAGCGGCTGTTGCCGG
TGCTGTGCCAGGCCCATGGCCTGACCCCGGAGCAGGTGGTGGCCATCGCCAGCCACGATGGCGGCAAGCA
GGCGCTGGAGACGGTGCAGCGGCTGTTGCCGGTGCTGTGCCAGGCCCATGGCCTGACCCCGCAGCAGGTG
GTGGCCATCGCCAGCAATGGCGGCGGCAGGCCGGCGCTGGAGAGCATTGTTGCCCAGTTATCTCGCCCTG
ATCCGGCGTTGGCCGCGTTGACCAACGACCACCTCGTCGCCTTGGCCTGCCTCGGCGGACGTCCTGCGCT
GGATGCAGTGAAAAAGGGATTGCCGCACGCGCCGGCCTTGATCAAAAGAACCAATCGCCGTATTCCCGAA
CGCACATCCCATCGCGTTGCCGACCACGCGCAAGTGGTTCGCGTGCTGGGTTTTTTCCAGTGCCACTCCC
ACCCAGCGCAAGCATTTGATGACGCCATGACGCAGTTCGGGATGAGCAGGCACGGGTTGTTACAGCTCTT
TCGCAGAGTGGGCGTCACCGAACTCGAAGCCCGCAGTGGAACGCTCCCCCCAGCCTCGCAGCGTTGGGAC
CGTATCCTCCAGGCATCAGGGATGAAAAGGGCCAAACCGTCCCCTACTTCAACTCAAACGCCGGATCAGG
CGTCTTTGCATGCATTCGCCGATTCGCTGGAGCGTGACCTTGATGCGCCTAGCCCAATGCACGAGGGAGA
TCAGACGCGGGCAAGCAGCCGTAAACGGTCCCGATCGGATCGTGCTGTCACCGGTCCCTCCGCACAGCAA
TCGTTCGAGGTGCGCGTTCCCGAACAGCGCGATGCGCTGCATTTGCCCCTCAGTTGGAGGGTAAAACGCC
CGCGTACCAGTATCGGGGGCGGCCTCCCGGATCCTGGTACGCCCACGGCTGCCGACCTGGCAGCGTCCAG
CACCGTGATGCGGGAACAAGATGAGGACCCCTTCGCAGGGGCAGCGGATGATTTCCCGGCATTCAACGAA
GAGGAGCTCGCATGGTTGATGGAGCTATTGCCTCAGTGAAGCTTTGAGACCACGAAGTGGCTCTTCAGTG
GACGAAAGGGCCTCGTGATACGCCTATTTTTATAGGTTAATGTCATGATAATAATGGTTTCTTAGACGTC
AGGTGGCACTTTTCGGGGAAATGTGCGCGGAACCCCTATTTGTTTATTTTTCTAAATACATTCAAATATG
TATCCGCTCATGAGACAATAACCCTGATAAATGCTTCAATAATATTGAAAAAGGAAGAGTATGCGCTCAC
GCAACTGGTCCAGAACCTTGACCGAACGCAGCGGTGGTAACGGCGCAGTGGCGGTTTTCATGGCTTGTTA
TGACTGTTTTTTTTTGGGGTACAGTCTATGCCTCGGGCATCCAAGCAGCAAGCGCGTTACGCCGTGGGTC
GATGTTTGATGTTATGGAGCAGCAACGATGTTACGCAGCAGGGCAGTCGCCCTAAAACAAAGTTAAACAT
CATGAGGGAAGCGGTGATCGCCGAAGTATCGACTCAACTATCAGAGGTAGTTGGCGTCATCGAGCGCCAT
CTCGAACCGACGTTGCTGGCCGTACATTTGTACGGCTCCGCAGTGGATGGCGGCCTGAAGCCACACAGCG
ATATTGATTTGCTGGTTACGGTGACCGTAAGGCTTGATGAAACAACGCGGCGAGCTTTGATCAACGACCT
TTTGGAAACTTCGGCTTCCCCTGGAGAGAGCGAGATTCTCCGCGCTGTAGAAGTCACCATTGTTGTGCAC
GACGACATCATTCCGTGGCGTTATCCAGCTAAGCGCGAACTGCAATTTGGAGAATGGCAGCGCAATGACA
TTCTTGCAGGTATCTTCGAGCCAGCCACGATCGACATTGATCTGGCTATCTTGCTGACAAAAGCAAGAGA
ACATAGCGTTGCCTTGGTAGGTCCAGCGGCGGAGGAACTCTTTGATCCGGTTCCTGAACAGGATCTATTT
GAGGCGCTAAATGAAACCTTAACGCTATGGAACTCGCCGCCCGACTGGGCTGGCGATGAGCGAAATGTAG
TGCTTACGTTGTCCCGCATTTGGTACAGCGCAGTAACCGGCAAAATCGCGCCGAAGGATGTCGCTGCCGA
CTGGGCAATGGAGCGCCTGCCGGCCCAGTATCAGCCCGTCATACTTGAAGCTAGACAGGCTTATCTTGGA
CAAGAAGAAGATCGCTTGGCCTCGCGCGCAGATCAGTTGGAAGAATTTGTCCATTACGTAAAAGGCGAGA
TCACCAAGGTAGTCGGCAAATAACTGTCAGACCAAGTTTACTCATATATACTTTAGATTGATTTAAAACT
TCATTTTTAATTTAAAAGGATCTAGGTGAAGATCCTTTTTGATAATCTCATGACCAAAATCCCTTAACGT
GAGTTTTCGTTCCACTGAGCGTCAGACCCCGTAGAAAAGATCAAAGGATCTTCTTGAGATCCTTTTTTTC
TGCGCGTAATCTGCTGCTTGCAAACAAAAAAACCACCGCTACCAGCGGTGGTTTGTTTGCCGGATCAAGA
GCTACCAACTCTTTTTCCGAAGGTAACTGGCTTCAGCAGAGCGCAGATACCAAATACTGTTCTTCTAGTG
TAGCCGTAGTTAGGCCACCACTTCAAGAACTCTGTAGCACCGCCTACATACCTCGCTCTGCTAATCCTGT
TACCAGTGGCTGCTGCCAGTGGCGATAAGTCGTGTCTTACCGGGTTGGACTCAAGACGATAGTTACCGGA
TAAGGCGCAGCGGTCGGGCTGAACGGGGGGTTCGTGCACACAGCCCAGCTTGGAGCGAACGACCTACACC
GAACTGAGATACCTACAGCGTGAGCTATGAGAAAGCGCCACGCTTCCCGAAGGGAGAAAGGCGGACAGGT
ATCCGGTAAGCGGCAGGGTCGGAACAGGAGAGCGCACGAGGGAGCTTCCAGGGGGAAACGCCTGGTATCT
TTATAG
Features (pLannotate 1.2.2; 7 found; start..end, strand, type, name):
    259..308     +  CDS            lacI (fragment): lac repressor; lacI; The lac repressor binds to the lac operator to inhibit transcription in E. coli. This inhibition can be relieved by adding lactose or isopropyl-β-D-thiogalactopyranoside (IPTG).
    325..3816    +  CDS            avrBs3: AVRB3_XANEU - Experimental evidence at protein level: Swiss-Prot protein existence level 1. Avirulence protein. Acts as a transcription factor in C.annuum plants. In susceptible plants lacking the Bs3 resistance gene induces expression of a number of genes, including genes homologous to a family of auxin-induced genes, alpha-expansin genes, pectate lyase, anthocyanidin glucoside rhamnosyl transferase and at least one transcription factor, UPA20. Their expression leads to plant hypertrophy in mesophyll cells, probably mainly mediated by UPA20 (PubMed:17962565). In resistant plants induces the h
   3946..4050    +  promoter       AmpR promoter: bla
   4041..4121    -  CDS            int (fragment): INT2_ECOLX - Protein inferred from homology: Swiss-Prot protein existence level 3. Putative integrase believed to be involved in the insertion of antibiotic resistance genes into plasmids and transposons. From Escherichia coli.
   4209..4265    +  CDS            GmR (fragment): gentamycin acetyltransferase; aacC1; confers resistance to gentamycin
   4272..5060    +  CDS            aadA: S3AD_ECOLX - Experimental evidence at protein level: Swiss-Prot protein existence level 1. Mediates bacterial resistance to the antibiotics streptomycin and spectinomycin. From Escherichia coli.
   5234..76      +  rep_origin     ori (across the origin): high-copy-number ColE1/pMB1/pBR322/pUC origin of replication
