[The description below was written by a language model from this plasmid's Addgene catalogue record and pLannotate feature annotations shown in this document.]
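Description:
pJOG545 is a Modular Cloning (MoClo/Golden Gate) parts plasmid of about 5.7 kb built in the pICH41308 backbone, a standard acceptor vector for basic modules in this system. It is a bacterial cloning vector rather than an expression construct. It replicates in E. coli from a high-copy ColE1/pUC-type origin and is selected with spectinomycin through the aadA aminoglycoside adenylyltransferase gene. The feature table places an AmpR (bla) promoter upstream of that gene. The short integrase, gentamicin acetyltransferase and lacI fragments annotated around the marker and insert are non-functional remnants of the backbone's construction.

The payload is the coding sequence of AvrBs3 (roughly 3.5 kb), the Xanthomonas type III effector that founded the TAL effector family. Inside plant cells it acts as a transcription factor. In susceptible pepper it activates genes such as UPA20 that cause mesophyll cell hypertrophy, and in resistant plants carrying the Bs3 gene it triggers a resistance response. The sequence has been "domesticated": internal BsaI and BpiI recognition sites were removed so they do not interfere with type IIS assembly. The insert was introduced via BpiI sites that were destroyed during cloning. In the MoClo scheme such a module is normally released with BsaI and combined with promoter, tag and terminator parts into a plant transcription unit, although the record does not annotate these flanking sites or their overhangs. No promoter, terminator or tag for AvrBs3 is annotated, consistent with a promoterless part. The plasmid belongs to an extended set of plant parts for synthetic biology. The record states no further application.
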