Addgene plasmid #105424: pJOG545
Purpose: Synthetic biology
Depositing lab: Johannes Stuttmann. Depositing organization: Martin-Luther-Universitaet Halle-Wittenberg. Publication: Peripheral infrastructure vectors and an extended set of plant parts for the Modular Cloning system. Gantner J, Ordon J, Ilse T, Kretschmer C, Gruetzner R, Lofke C, Dagdas Y, Burstenbinder K, Marillonnet S, Stuttmann J. PLoS One. 2018 May 30;13(5):e0197185. doi: 10.1371/journal.pone.0197185. eCollection 2018. PubMed 29847550.
Backbone
  Vector backbone: pICH41308 (Engler et al., 2014)
  Vector type: Synthetic Biology
Growth in bacteria
  Bacterial resistance: Spectinomycin, 50 μg/mL
  Growth temperature: 37°C
  Growth strain: DH5alpha
  Copy number: High Copy
Gene/Insert
  Gene/Insert name: AvrBs3
  Mutation: BsaI/ BpiI restriction sites removed
  Cloning method: Restriction Enzyme; 5′ cloning site BpiI (destroyed during cloning); 3′ cloning site BpiI (destroyed during cloning)
  Sequencing primers: 5′ CTTTGAGTGAGCTGATACCG; 3′ GGGTTCCGCGCACATTTC
Terms and licenses: Academic/Nonprofit Terms; Industry Terms: Not Available to Industry
How to cite: pJOG545 was a gift from Johannes Stuttmann (Addgene plasmid # 105424 ; http://n2t.net/addgene:105424 ; RRID:Addgene_105424)
